Addgene plasmid #85781: pH3FS-PYK1
Purpose: N-ICE plasmid pH3FS-PYK1
Depositing lab: Scott Briggs. Depositing organization: Purdue University. Publication: N-ICE plasmids for generating N-terminal 3 x FLAG tagged genes that allow Inducible, Constitutive, or Endogenous expression in Saccharomyces cerevisiae. Zhang Y, Serratore ND, Briggs SD. Yeast. 2016 Dec 12. doi: 10.1002/yea.3226. PubMed 27943405.
Backbone
  Vector backbone: pUG6
  Backbone manufacturer: Euroscarf
  Vector type: Yeast Expression, Cre/Lox
  Selectable markers: Hygromycin
Growth in bacteria
  Bacterial resistance: Ampicillin, 100 μg/mL
  Growth temperature: 37°C
  Growth strain: DH5alpha
  Copy number: High Copy
Gene/Insert
  Gene/Insert name: loxP-HphMX-loxP-PYK1p-3FLAG
  Species: S. cerevisiae (budding yeast), Synthetic
  Cloning method: Restriction Enzyme; 5′ cloning site NotI (not destroyed); 3′ cloning site XhoI (not destroyed)
  Sequencing primers: 5′ T7 promoter; 3′ CGCGTCAGCGGGTGTTGG
Terms and licenses: Academic/Nonprofit Terms; Industry Terms: Not Available to Industry
How to cite: pH3FS-PYK1 was a gift from Scott Briggs (Addgene plasmid # 85781 ; http://n2t.net/addgene:85781 ; RRID:Addgene_85781)
