[The description below was written by a language model from this plasmid's Addgene catalogue record and pLannotate feature annotations shown in this document.]
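Description:
pH3FS-PYK1 is a member of the N-ICE plasmid series, built on the pUG6 backbone, and serves as a template or cassette-donor plasmid for placing an N-terminal 3xFLAG tag on genes in Saccharomyces cerevisiae. It has no annotated yeast replication origin. In E. coli it is maintained at high copy through a ColE1/pUC-type origin and selected with ampicillin via the β-lactamase gene and its own promoter. The short lacI, rop and bom matches in the feature table appear to be backbone remnants rather than functional elements. A T7 promoter lies next to the cassette and is listed as a sequencing primer site.

The payload, cloned between NotI and XhoI, is recorded as loxP-HphMX-loxP-PYK1p-3FLAG. The hphMX marker confers hygromycin resistance in yeast and is flanked by two loxP sites, so Cre recombinase can excise it after integration and leave a single loxP scar. Downstream of the marker, the PYK1 promoter, a strong glycolytic gene promoter, sits immediately ahead of the 3xFLAG coding sequence. Inserting the cassette in front of a target open reading frame should therefore give constitutive expression of an N-terminally FLAG-tagged protein; the series title describes inducible, constitutive and endogenous expression options, and this plasmid appears to be a constitutive version.

The automated annotation detects both loxP sites, the hygromycin marker and only a fragment of a FLAG tag near the end of the 4,834 nt sequence. It does not label the PYK1 promoter, which probably lies in an unannotated stretch of the sequence.
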