Features (pLannotate 1.2.2; 11 found; start..end, strand, type, name):
     57..90      -  protein_bind   loxP: Cre-mediated recombination occurs in the 8-bp core sequence (GCATACAT). Cre recombinase
    977..2350    -  gene           hphMX6 (fragment): yeast selectable marker conferring hygromycin resistance
   2392..2425    -  protein_bind   loxP: Cre-mediated recombination occurs in the 8-bp core sequence (GCATACAT). Cre recombinase
   2483..2501    -  promoter       T7 promoter: promoter for bacteriophage T7 RNA polymerase
   2523..2576    -  CDS            lacI (fragment): lac repressor; lacI; The lac repressor binds to the lac operator to inhibit transcription in E. coli. This inhibition can be relieved by adding lactose or isopropyl-β-D-thiogalactopyranoside (IPTG).
   2759..3347    -  rep_origin     ori: high-copy-number ColE1/pMB1/pBR322/pUC origin of replication
   3518..4378    -  CDS            AmpR: β-lactamase; bla; confers resistance to ampicillin, carbenicillin, and related antibiotics
   4379..4483    -  promoter       AmpR promoter: bla
   4578..4613    +  CDS            rop (fragment): Rop protein, which maintains plasmids at low copy number; rop
   4715..4761    +  misc_feature   bom (fragment): basis of mobility region from pBR322
   4804..4820    -  CDS            FLAG (fragment): FLAG® epitope tag, followed by an enterokinase cleavage site
>Addgene plasmid #85781 | pH3FS-PYK1 | addgene full sequence | sequence record 178209 | Addgene NGS Result
CCTTATAATCTTTGTCGTCGTCGTCTTTATAGTCCATGGTGTCGACAACCCTTAATATAACTTCGTATAA
TGTATGCTATACGAAGTTATTAGGTCTAGATGTGTTGATGTTTTATTTGTTTTGATTGGTGTCTTGTAAA
TAGAAACAAGAGAGAATAATAAACAAGTTAAGAATAAAAAACCAAAGGATGAAAAAGAATGAATATGAAA
AAGAGTAGAGAATAACTTTGAAAGGGGACCATGATATAACTGGAAAAAAGAGGTTCTTGGAAATGAAAAG
TTACCAAAGAGTATTTATAATTCAGAAAAAAAAGCCAACGAATATCGTTTTGATGGCGAGCCTTTTTTTT
TTTTTAGGAAGACACTAAAGGTACCTAGCATCATATGGGAAGGAAAGGAAATCACTTGGAAGACATCACA
AGCATTCATTTACCAAGAGAAAAAATATGCATTTTAGCTAAGATCCATTGAACAAAGCACTCACTCAACT
CAACTGAATGAACGAAAGAAGAAAGAACAGTAGAAAACACTTTGTGACGGTGCGGAACACATTTACGTAG
CTATCATGCTGAATTCTACTATGAAAATCTCCCAATCTGTCGATGGCAAAACGACCCACGTGGCAGAGTT
GGGTCAAGTGCCAGTTTCTGGATTAAGTAACAGATACAGACATCACACGCCATAGAGGAATCCCGCCGTT
GCGAGAGATGGAAAACAATAGAGCAGAAATTGTGGAAGCCCGATGTCTGGGTGTACATTTTTTTTTTCTT
TCTTTCTCTTTCAATAATCTTTCCTTTTTCCATTTAGCTTGCCGGAAAAACTTTCGGGTAGCGAAAATCT
TTCTGCCGGAAAAATTAGCTATTTTTTTCTTCCTTATTATTTTTTTAGTTCTGAAGTTTGACCAGGGCGA
CTAGAGATCTAAAAGTCAGGCGATCACACATTAAAAGCTATACATTACAAAGCGTTAATAGCGGGCATTA
TTCCTTTGCCCTCGGACGAGTGCTGGGGCGTCGGTTTCCACTATCGGCGAGTACTTCTACACAGCCATCG
GTCCAGACGGCCGCGCTTCTGCGGGCGATTTGTGTACGCCCGACAGTCCCGGCTCCGGATCGGACGATTG
CGTCGCATCGACCCTGCGCCCAAGCTGCATCATCGAAATTGCCGTCAACCAAGCTCTGATAGAGTTGGTC
AAGACCAATGCGGAGCATATACGCCCGGAGCCGCGGCGATCCTGCAAGCTCCGGATGCCTCCGCTCGAAG
TAGCGCGTCTGCTGCTCCATACAAGCCAACCACGGCCTCCAGAAGAAGATGTTGGCGACCTCGTATTGGG
AATCCCCGAACATCGCCTCGCTCCAGTCAATGACCGCTGTTATGCGGCCATTGTCCGTCAGGACATTGTT
GGAGCCGAAATCCGCGTGCACGAGGTGCCGGACTTCGGGGCAGTCCTCGGCCCAAAGCATCAGCTCATCG
AGAGCCTGCGCGACGGACGCACTGACGGTGTCGTCCATCACAGTTTGCCAGTGATACACATGGGGATCAG
CAATCGCGCATATGAAATCACGCCATGTAGTGTATTGACCGATTCCTTGCGGTCCGAATGGGCCGAACCC
GCTCGTCTGGCTAAGATCGGCCGCAGCGATCGCATCCATGGCCTCCGCGACCGGCTGCAGAACAGCGGGC
AGTTCGGTTTCAGGCAGGTCTTGCAACGTGACACCCTGTGCACGGCGGGAGATGCAATAGGTCAGGCTCT
CGCTGAATTCCCCAATGTCAAGCACTTCCGGAATCGGGAGCGCGGCCGATGCAAAGTGCCGATAAACATA
ACGATCTTTGTAGAAACCATCGGCGCAGCTATTTACCCGCAGGACATATCCACGCCCTCCTACATCGAAG
CTGAAAGCACGAGATTCTTCGCCCTCCGAGAGCTGCATCAGGTCGGAGACGCTGTCGAACTTTTCGATCA
GAAACTTCTCGACAGACGTCGCGGTGAGTTCAGGCTTTTTACCCATGGTTGTTTATGTTCGGATGTGATG
TGAGAACTGTATCCTAGCAAGATTTTAAAAGGAAGTATATGAAAGAAGAACCTCAGTGGCAAATCCTAAC
CTTTTATATTTCTCTACAGGGGCGCGGCGTGGGGACAATTCAACGCGTCTGTGAGGGGAGCGTTTCCCTG
CTCGCAGGTCCGCAGCGAGGAGCCGTAATTTTTGCTTCGCGCCGTGCGGCCATCAAAATGTATGGATGCA
AATGATTATACATGGGGATGTATGGGCTAAATGTACGGGCGACAGTCACATCATGCCCCTGAGCTGCGCA
CGTCAAGACTGTCAAGGAGGGTATTCTGGGCCTCCATGTCGCTGGCCGGGTGACCCGGCGGGGACGTCGA
GAACCCTTAATATAACTTCGTATAATGTATGCTATACGAAGTTATTAGGTGATATCAGATCCGTCGACCT
GCAGCGTACGCGGCCGCGGATCTGCCGGTCTCCCTATAGTGAGTCGTATTAATTTCGATAAGCCAGGTTA
ACCTGCATTAATGAATCGGCCAACGCGCGGGGAGAGGCGGTTTGCGTATTGGGCGCTCTTCCGCTTCCTC
GCTCACTGACTCGCTGCGCTCGGTCGTTCGGCTGCGGCGAGCGGTATCAGCTCACTCAAAGGCGGTAATA
CGGTTATCCACAGAATCAGGGGATAACGCAGGAAAGAACATGTGAGCAAAAGGCCAGCAAAAGGCCAGGA
ACCGTAAAAAGGCCGCGTTGCTGGCGTTTTTCCATAGGCTCCGCCCCCCTGACGAGCATCACAAAAATCG
ACGCTCAAGTCAGAGGTGGCGAAACCCGACAGGACTATAAAGATACCAGGCGTTTCCCCCTGGAAGCTCC
CTCGTGCGCTCTCCTGTTCCGACCCTGCCGCTTACCGGATACCTGTCCGCCTTTCTCCCTTCGGGAAGCG
TGGCGCTTTCTCATAGCTCACGCTGTAGGTATCTCAGTTCGGTGTAGGTCGTTCGCTCCAAGCTGGGCTG
TGTGCACGAACCCCCCGTTCAGCCCGACCGCTGCGCCTTATCCGGTAACTATCGTCTTGAGTCCAACCCG
GTAAGACACGACTTATCGCCACTGGCAGCAGCCACTGGTAACAGGATTAGCAGAGCGAGGTATGTAGGCG
GTGCTACAGAGTTCTTGAAGTGGTGGCCTAACTACGGCTACACTAGAAGAACAGTATTTGGTATCTGCGC
TCTGCTGAAGCCAGTTACCTTCGGAAAAAGAGTTGGTAGCTCTTGATCCGGCAAACAAACCACCGCTGGT
AGCGGTGGTTTTTTTGTTTGCAAGCAGCAGATTACGCGCAGAAAAAAAGGATCTCAAGAAGATCCTTTGA
TCTTTTCTACGGGGTCTGACGCTCAGTGGAACGAAAACTCACGTTAAGGGATTTTGGTCATGAGATTATC
AAAAAGGATCTTCACCTAGATCCTTTTAAATTAAAAATGAAGTTTTAAATCAATCTAAAGTATATATGAG
TAAACTTGGTCTGACAGTTACCAATGCTTAATCAGTGAGGCACCTATCTCAGCGATCTGTCTATTTCGTT
CATCCATAGTTGCCTGACTCCCCGTCGTGTAGATAACTACGATACGGGAGGGCTTACCATCTGGCCCCAG
TGCTGCAATGATACCGCGAGACCCACGCTCACCGGCTCCAGATTTATCAGCAATAAACCAGCCAGCCGGA
AGGGCCGAGCGCAGAAGTGGTCCTGCAACTTTATCCGCCTCCATCCAGTCTATTAATTGTTGCCGGGAAG
CTAGAGTAAGTAGTTCGCCAGTTAATAGTTTGCGCAACGTTGTTGCCATTGCTACAGGCATCGTGGTGTC
ACGCTCGTCGTTTGGTATGGCTTCATTCAGCTCCGGTTCCCAACGATCAAGGCGAGTTACATGATCCCCC
ATGTTGTGCAAAAAAGCGGTTAGCTCCTTCGGTCCTCCGATCGTTGTCAGAAGTAAGTTGGCCGCAGTGT
TATCACTCATGGTTATGGCAGCACTGCATAATTCTCTTACTGTCATGCCATCCGTAAGATGCTTTTCTGT
GACTGGTGAGTACTCAACCAAGTCATTCTGAGAATAGTGTATGCGGCGACCGAGTTGCTCTTGCCCGGCG
TCAATACGGGATAATACCGCGCCACATAGCAGAACTTTAAAAGTGCTCATCATTGGAAAACGTTCTTCGG
GGCGAAAACTCTCAAGGATCTTACCGCTGTTGAGATCCAGTTCGATGTAACCCACTCGTGCACCCAACTG
ATCTTCAGCATCTTTTACTTTCACCAGCGTTTCTGGGTGAGCAAAAACAGGAAGGCAAAATGCCGCAAAA
AAGGGAATAAGGGCGACACGGAAATGTTGAATACTCATACTCTTCCTTTTTCAATATTATTGAAGCATTT
ATCAGGGTTATTGTCTCATGAGCGGATACATATTTGAATGTATTTAGAAAAATAAACAAATAGGGGTTCC
GCGCACATTTCCCCGAAAAGTGCCACCTGACGTCTAAGAAACCATTATTATCATGACATTAACCTATAAA
AATAGGCGTATCACGAGGCCCTTTCGTCTCGCGCGTTTCGGTGATGACGGTGAAAACCTCTGACACATGC
AGCTCCCGGAGACGGTCACAGCTTGTCTGTAAGCGGATGCCGGGAGCAGACAAGCCCGTCAGGGCGCGTC
AGCGGGTGTTGGCGGGTGTCGGGGCTGGCTTAACTATGCGGCATCAGAGCAGATTGTACTGAGAGTGCAC
CTCGAGCATCGATGAATTCTCTGTCGCCATGGATCCTTTATCGTCGTCGTCCTTGTAATCCTTATCGTCG
TCGT
